Addgene plasmid #194961: pBID2_MCS>Gal4
Purpose: (Empty Backbone) Drosophila Gal4 expression under introduced sequence control, PhiC31 transgenesis
Depositing lab: Brian McCabe. Depositing organization: Swiss Federal Institute of Technology (EPFL). Publication: Tools for synchronous temporal control of independent transgenes in discrete Drosophila tissues. Ruchti E, McCabe BD. bioRxiv 2026.02.02.703225 10.64898/2026.02.02.703225.
Backbone
  Vector backbone: pBID2
  Backbone manufacturer: Evelyne Ruchti, Yuliia Smal and Brian McCabe
  Backbone size (bp): 11880
  Vector type: Insect Expression
  Selectable markers: Drosophila mini-white
Growth in bacteria
  Bacterial resistance: Ampicillin, 100 μg/mL
  Growth temperature: 37°C
  Growth strain: DH5alpha
  Copy number: High Copy
Gene/Insert
  Gene/Insert name: None
  Mutation: Gal4.2
Terms and licenses: Academic/Nonprofit Terms; Industry Terms: Not Available to Industry
Depositor comments: The insert begins with a Multiple Cloning Site (for insertion of gene regulatory sequences), followed by a DSCP synthetic core promoter, a Syn21 translation enhancer, a Gal4 transcription factor followed by a p10 3' untranslated region. The insert is flanked by Gypsy insulator sequences to enable more homogeneous transgene expression at diverse genetic insertion sites. The backbone includes a phiC31 attB sequence for targeted transgenesis and a mini-white gene to allow transgene selection. w uniform transghenes expression.
How to cite: pBID2_MCS>Gal4 was a gift from Brian McCabe (Addgene plasmid # 194961 ; http://n2t.net/addgene:194961 ; RRID:Addgene_194961)
