[The description below was written by a language model from this plasmid's Addgene catalogue record and pLannotate feature annotations shown in this document.]
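Description:
pBID2_MCS>Gal4 is an empty-backbone Drosophila transgenesis vector of 11,880 bp, built on the pBID2 backbone and designed to generate Gal4 driver lines under the control of regulatory sequences supplied by the user. In E. coli it is maintained as a high-copy plasmid through a ColE1/pUC-type origin and selected with ampicillin via the AmpR (β-lactamase) cassette. The feature table also shows an f1 origin, lacZα and lac promoter/operator remnants, and flanking T7 and T3 promoters, which are typical leftovers of a phagemid-style cloning backbone.

According to the depositor, the payload begins with a multiple cloning site for inserting enhancers or other gene regulatory fragments. This is followed by the DSCP synthetic core promoter, a Syn21 translation enhancer, the yeast Gal4 transcription factor (recorded as the Gal4.2 version) and a p10 3' untranslated region. The annotation additionally detects a modified myosin heavy chain intron upstream of the GAL4 coding sequence. The AcMNPV "P74 fragment" called downstream of GAL4 probably corresponds to the baculoviral p10 3' region rather than to an expressed protein. DSCP and Syn21 are not themselves annotated in the table.

Gypsy insulators flank the cassette to buffer it from position effects and give more uniform expression across insertion sites. A φC31 attB site allows integrase-mediated insertion into attP landing sites in the fly genome. The mini-white gene provides eye-colour selection of transformants, and a single loxP site lies next to it. Once a regulatory fragment has been cloned in, the resulting flies express Gal4 in the corresponding pattern and can drive UAS-linked transgenes.
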