Features (pLannotate 1.2.2; 19 found; start..end, strand, type, name):
     30..458     -  rep_origin     f1 ori (sequence partly withheld): f1 bacteriophage origin of replication; arrow indicates direction of (+) strand synthesis
    463..620     -  CDS            lacZα (fragment): LacZα fragment of β-galactosidase; lacZ fragment
    623..641     +  promoter       T7 promoter: promoter for bacteriophage T7 RNA polymerase
    666..4785    +  gene           mini-white: white; This modified version of the white gene lacks part of the first intron.
   4792..4825    -  protein_bind   loxP: Cre-mediated recombination occurs in the 8-bp core sequence (GCATACAT). Cre recombinase
   4838..5268    +  protein_bind   gypsy insulator: chromatin insulator from Drosophila Su(Hw), CP190, and Mod(mdg4)67.2
   5504..5570    +  intron         Mhc intron: modified Drosophila myosin heavy chain intron 16 (Pfeiffer et al., 2010)
   5607..8249    +  CDS            GAL4: GAL4_YEAST - Experimental evidence at protein level: Swiss-Prot protein existence level 1. This protein is a positive regulator for the gene expression of the galactose-induced genes such as GAL1, GAL2, GAL7, GAL10, and MEL1 which code for the enzymes used to convert galactose to glucose. It recognizes a 17 base pair sequence in (5'-CGGRNNRCYNYNCNCCG-3') the upstream activating sequence (UAS-G) of these genes. From Saccharomyces cerevisiae (strain ATCC 204508 / S288c) (Baker's yeast).
   8276..8926    -  CDS            P74 (fragment): PIF0_NPVAC - Experimental evidence at protein level: Swiss-Prot protein existence level 1. Plays an essential role for oral infectivity of occlusion- derived virus (ODV) and functions also in host midgut attachment and fusion by binding to a specific host receptor. From Autographa californica nuclear polyhedrosis virus (AcMNPV).
   8940..9370    +  protein_bind   gypsy insulator: chromatin insulator from Drosophila Su(Hw), CP190, and Mod(mdg4)67.2
   9404..9473    +  protein_bind   attB: attB site for the φC31 integrase (Groth et al., 2000) phage φC31 integrase
   9692..9710    -  promoter       T3 promoter: promoter for bacteriophage T3 RNA polymerase
   9753..9775    -  protein_bind   lac operator (fragment): The lac repressor binds to the lac operator to inhibit transcription in E. coli. This inhibition can be relieved by adding lactose or isopropyl-β-D-thiogalactopyranoside (IPTG). lac repressor encoded by lacI
   9779..9809    -  promoter       lac promoter: promoter for the E. coli lac operon
   9824..9845    -  protein_bind   CAP binding site: CAP binding activates transcription in the presence of cAMP. E. coli catabolite activator protein
   9858..9950    -  CDS            lacI (fragment): lac repressor; lacI; The lac repressor binds to the lac operator to inhibit transcription in E. coli. This inhibition can be relieved by adding lactose or isopropyl-β-D-thiogalactopyranoside (IPTG).
  10133..10721   -  rep_origin     ori: high-copy-number ColE1/pMB1/pBR322/pUC origin of replication
  10892..11752   -  CDS            AmpR: β-lactamase; bla; confers resistance to ampicillin, carbenicillin, and related antibiotics
  11753..11857   -  promoter       AmpR promoter: bla
>Addgene plasmid #194961 | pBID2_MCS>Gal4 | addgene full sequence | sequence record 384164 | Addgene NGS Result
CTAAATTGTAAGCGTTAATATTTTGTTAAAATTCGCGTTAAATTTTTGTTAAATCAGCTCATTTTTTAAC
CAATAGGCCGAAATCGGCAAAATCCCTTATAAATCAAAAGAATAGACCGAGATAGGGT
[37 nt withheld, positions 129-165]
AAAGAACGTGGACTCCAACGTCAAAGG
[49 nt withheld, positions 193-241]
T
[91 nt withheld, positions 243-333]
G
[124 nt withheld, positions 335-458]
CCCATTCGCCATTCAGGCTGCGCAACTGTTGGGAAGGGCGATCGGTGCGGGCCTCTTCGCTATTACGCCA
GCTGGCGAAAGGGGGATGTGCTGCAAGGCGATTAAGTTGGGTAACGCCAGGGTTTTCCCAGTCACGACGT
TGTAAAACGACGGCCAGTGAATTGTAATACGACTCACTATAGGGCGAATTGGGTACGTACCGGGCCCCTA
GTATGTATGTAAGTTAATAAAACCCATTTTTGCGGAAAGTAGATAAAAAAAACATTTTTTTTTTTTACTG
CACTGGATATCATTGAACTTATCTGATCAGTTTTAAATTTACTTCGATCCAAGGGTATTTGATGTACCAG
GTTCTTTCGATTACCTCTCACTCAAAATGACATTCCACTCAAAGTCAGCGCTGTTTGCCTCCTTCTCTGT
CCACAGAAATATCGCCGTCTCTTTCGCCGCTGCGTCCGCTATCTCTTTCGCCACCGTTTGTAGCGTTACG
TAGCGTCAATGTCCGCCTTCAGTTGCATTTTGTCAGCGGTTTCGTGACGAAGCTCCAAGCGGTTTACGCC
ATCAATTAAACACAAAGTGCTGTGCCAAAACTCCTCTCGCTTCTTATTTTTGTTTGTTTTTTGAGTGATT
GGGGTGGTGATTGGTTTTGGGTGGGTAAGCAGGGGAAAGTGTGAAAAATCCCGGCAATGGGCCAAGAGGA
TCAGGAGCTATTAATTCGCGGAGGCAGCAAACACCCATCTGCCGAGCATCTGAACAATGTGAGTAGTACA
TGTGCATACATCTTAAGTTCACTTGATCTATAGGAACTGCGATTGCAACATCAAATTGTCTGCGGCGTGA
GAACTGCGACCCACAAAAATCCCAAACCGCAATTGCACAAACAAATAGTGACACGAAACAGATTATTCTG
GTAGCTGTTCTCGCTATATAAGACAATTTTTGAGATCATATCATGATCAAGACATCTAAAGGCATTCATT
TTCGACTATATTCTTTTTTACAAAAAATATAACAACCAGATATTTTAAGCTGATCCTAGATGCACAAAAA
ATAAATAAAAGTATAAACCTACTTCGTAGGATACTTCGGGGTACTTTTTGTTCGGGGTTAGATGAGCATA
ACGCTTGTAGTTGATATTTGAGATCCCCTATCATTGCAGGGTGACAGCGGAGCGGCTTCGCAGAGCTGCA
TTAACCAGGGCTTCGGGCAGGCCAAAAACTACGGCACGCTCCGGCCACCCAGTCCGCCGGAGGACTCCGG
TTCAGGGAGCGGCCAACTAGCCGAGAACCTCACCTATGCCTGGCACAATATGGACATCTTTGGGGCGGTC
AATCAGCCGGGCTCCGGATGGCGGCAGCTGGTCAACCGGACACGCGGACTATTCTGCAACGAGCGACACA
TACCGGCGCCCAGGAAACATTTGCTCAAGAACGGTGAGTTTCTATTCGCAGTCGGCTGATCTGTGTGAAA
TCTTAATAAAGGGTCCAATTACCAATTTGAAACTCAGTTTGCGGCGTGGCCTATCCGGGCGAACTTTTGG
CCGTGATGGGCAGTTCCGGTGCCGGAAAGACGACCCTGCTGAATGCCCTTGCCTTTCGATCGCCGCAGGG
CATCCAAGTATCGCCATCCGGGATGCGACTGCTCAATGGCCAACCTGTGGACGCCAAGGAGATGCAGGCC
AGGTGCGCCTATGTCCAGCAGGATGACCTCTTTATCGGCTCCCTAACGGCCAGGGAACACCTGATTTTCC
AAGCCATGGTGCGGATGCCACGACATCTGACCTATCGGCAGCGAGTGGCCCGCGTGGATCAGGTGATCCA
GGAGCTTTCGCTCAGCAAATGTCAGCACACGATCATCGGTGTGCCCGGCAGGGTGAAAGGTCTGTCCGGC
GGAGAAAGGAAGCGTCTGGCATTCGCCTCCGAGGCTCTAACCGATCCGCCGCTTCTGATCTGCGATGAGC
CCACCTCCGGACTGGACTCCTTTACCGCCCACAGCGTCGTCCAGGTGCTGAAGAAGCTGTCGCAGAAGGG
CAAGACCGTCATCCTGACCATTCATCAGCCGTCTTCCGAGCTGTTTGAGCTCTTTGACAAGATCCTTCTG
ATGGCCGAGGGCAGGGTAGCTTTCTTGGGCACTCCCAGCGAAGCCGTCGACTTCTTTTCCTAGTGAGTTC
GATGTGTTTATTAAGGGTATCTAGTATTACATAACATCTCAACTCCTATCCAGCGTGGGTGCCCAGTGTC
CTACCAACTACAATCCGGCGGACTTTTACGTACAGGTGTTGGCCGTTGTGCCCGGACGGGAGATCGAGTC
CCGTGATCGGATCGCCAAGATATGCGACAATTTTGCCATTAGCAAAGTAGCCCGGGATATGGAGCAGTTG
TTGGCCACCAAAAATCTGGAGAAGCCACTGGAGCAGCCGGAGAATGGGTACACCTACAAGGCCACCTGGT
TCATGCAGTTCCGGGCGGTCCTGTGGCGATCCTGGCTGTCGGTGCTCAAGGAACCACTCCTCGTAAAAGT
GCGACTTATTCAGACAACGGTGAGTGGTTCCAGTGGAAACAAATGATATAACGCTTACAATTCTTGGAAA
CAAATTCGCTAGATTTTAGATAGAATTGCCTGATTCCACACCCTTCTTAGTTTTTTTCAATGAGATGTAT
AGTTTATAGTTTTGCAGAAGATAAATAAATTTCATTTAACTCGCGAATATTAATGAGATGCGAGTAACAT
TTTAATTTGCAGATGGTTGCCATCTTGATTGGCCTCATCTTTTTGGGCCAACAACTCACGCAAGTGGGTG
TGATGAATATCAACGGAGCCATCTTCCTCTTCCTGACCAACATGACCTTTCAAAACGTCTTTGCCACGAT
AAATGTAAGTCATGTTTAGAATACATTTGCATTTCAATAATTTACTAACTTTCTAATGAATCGATTCGAT
TTAGGTGTTCACCTCAGAGCTGCCAGTTTTTATGAGGGAGGCCCGAAGTCGACTTTATCGCTGTGACACA
TACTTTCTGGGCAAAACGATTGCCGAATTGCCGCTTTTTCTCACAGTGCCACTGGTCTTCACGGCGATTG
CCTATCCGATGATCGGACTGCGGGCCGGAGTGCTGCACTTCTTCAACTGCCTGGCGCTGGTCACTCTGGT
GGCCAATGTGTCAACGTCCTTCGGATATCTAATATCCTGCGCCAGCTCCTCGACCTCGATGGCGCTGTCT
GTGGGTCCGCCGGTTATCATACCATTCCTGCTCTTTGGCGGCTTCTTCTTGAACTCGGGCTCGGTGCCAG
TATACCTCAAATGGTTGTCGTACCTCTCATGGTTCCGTTACGCCAACGAGGGTCTGCTGATTAACCAATG
GGCGGACGTGGAGCCGGGCGAAATTAGCTGCACATCGTCGAACACCACGTGCCCCAGTTCGGGCAAGGTC
ATCCTGGAGACGCTTAACTTCTCCGCCGCCGATCTGCCGCTGGACTACGTGGGTCTGGCCATTCTCATCG
TGAGCTTCCGGGTGCTCGCATATCTGGCTCTAAGACTTCGGGCCCGACGCAAGGAGTAGCCGACATATAT
CCGAAATAACTGCTTGTTTTTTTTTTTTACCATTATTACCATCGTGTTTACTGTTTATTGCCCCCTCAAA
AAGCTAATGTAATTATATTTGTGCCAATAAAAACAAGATATGACCTATAGAATACAAGTATTTCCCCTTC
GAACATCCCCACAAGTAGACTTTGGATTTGTCTTCTAACCAAAAGACTTACACACCTGCATACCTTACAT
CAAAAACTCGTTTATCGCTACATAAAACACCGGGATATATTTTTTATATACATACTTTTCAAATCGCGCG
CCCTCTTCATAATTCACCTCCACCACACCACGTTTCGTAGTTGCTCTTTCGCTGTCTCCCACCCGCTCTC
CGCAACACATTCACCTTTTGTTCGACGACCTTGGAGCGACTGTCGTTAGTTCCGCGCGATTCGGTTCGCT
CAAATGGTTCCGAGTGGTTCATTTCGTCTCAATAGAAATTAGTAATAAATATTTGTATGTACAATTTATT
TGCTCCAATATATTTGTATATATTTCCCTCACAGCTATATTTATTCTAATTTAATATTATGACTTTTTAA
GGTAATTTTTTGTGACCTGTTCGGAGTGATTAGCGTTACAATTTGAACTGAAAGTGACATCCAGTGTTTG
TTCCTTGTGTAGATGCATCTCAAAAAAATGGTGGGCATAATAGTGTTGTTTATATATATCAAAAATAACA
ACTATAATAATAAGAATACATTTAATTTAGAAAATGCTTGGATTTCACTGGAACTAGGCTAGCATAACTT
CGTATAATGTATGCTATACGAAGTTATGCTAGCGGATCCTGGCCACGTAATAAGTGTGCGTTGAATTTAT
TCGCAAAAACATTGCATATTTTCGGCAAAGTAAAATTTTGTTGCATACCTTATCAAAAAATAAGTGCTGC
ATACTTTTTAGAGAAACCAAATAATTTTTTATTGCATACCCGTTTTTAATAAAATACATTGCATACCCTC
TTTTAATAAAAAATATTGCATACTTTGACGAAACAAATTTTCGTTGCATACCCAATAAAAGATTATTATA
TTGCATACCCGTTTTTAATAAAATACATTGCATACCCTCTTTTAATAAAAAATATTGCATACGTTGACGA
AACAAATTTTCGTTGCATACCCAATAAAAGATTATTATATTGCATACCTTTTCTTGCCATACCATTTAGC
CGATCAATTGTGCTCGGCAACAGTATATTTGTGGTGTGCCAACCAACAACAGATCTGAATTCGCTTAATT
AAGGCGCGCCGCACATTTAAATCTCGAGGATAAACGGCCGGCCGAGCTCGCCCGGGGATCGAGCGCAGCG
GTATAAAAGGGCGCGGGGTGGCTGAGAGCATCAGTTGTGAATGAATGTTCGAGCCGAGCAGACGTGCCGC
TGCCTTCGTTAATATCCTTTGAATAAGCCAACTTTGAATCACAAGACGCATACCAAACGGTACCAGATCT
AAAAGGTAGGTTCAACCACTGATGCCTAGGCACACCGAAACGACTAACCCTAATTCTTATCCTTTACTTC
AGGCGGCCGCGTTAAACAACTTAAAAAAAAAAATCAAAATGAAGCTGCTGAGTAGTATTGAACAAGCGTG
TGACATATGCCGACTTAAGAAGCTGAAGTGCAGCAAGGAAAAGCCGAAGTGCGCCAAATGTCTTAAGAAC
AATTGGGAGTGCCGGTACTCGCCAAAGACGAAGCGAAGCCCTTTGACACGCGCTCATTTGACTGAAGTGG
AGAGTCGCCTGGAGCGCCTTGAGCAGTTGTTCCTCCTCATTTTTCCCCGTGAAGACCTCGACATGATACT
GAAGATGGATAGTCTCCAAGATATTAAGGCCCTGCTCACTGGCCTGTTTGTTCAGGATAACGTCAACAAG
GATGCCGTGACGGACCGCCTTGCCTCGGTGGAGACAGATATGCCACTTACCTTGCGGCAGCATCGCATCT
CGGCTACCAGCAGTAGTGAAGAAAGTTCCAATAAGGGTCAACGGCAACTGACGGTATCGATCGACAGTGC
GGCCCACCACGACAACAGCACCATTCCACTGGACTTCATGCCTCGTGACGCACTGCATGGATTTGACTGG
AGCGAGGAGGATGATATGAGCGACGGACTCCCATTCCTGAAGACCGACCCCAATAACAATGGTTTCTTTG
GCGACGGCAGCCTGCTGTGTATCCTGCGAAGTATTGGTTTTAAGCCGGAAAATTACACGAACAGTAATGT
CAATCGTCTTCCCACAATGATCACCGACCGTTACACGCTGGCCAGTCGCAGTACTACAAGCCGCCTGCTG
CAAAGCTATCTTAACAACTTCCACCCCTACTGCCCCATAGTGCATAGTCCTACTCTCATGATGCTTTACA
ACAATCAGATTGAGATAGCATCGAAGGACCAGTGGCAGATCCTCTTCAACTGCATTCTCGCCATCGGCGC
TTGGTGTATTGAAGGCGAGAGCACAGATATCGACGTGTTTTACTATCAAAACGCCAAGTCGCACCTCACC
TCGAAGGTCTTCGAAAGTGGAAGCATTATCCTCGTGACAGCCCTCCATCTGCTGAGTCGTTATACCCAGT
GGCGTCAGAAAACTAATACATCCTACAACTTTCATTCGTTCAGCATTCGGATGGCGATTAGCCTGGGACT
TAATCGTGACCTCCCAAGTAGCTTCAGCGATTCGTCGATCCTGGAACAGCGCCGGAGGATTTGGTGGAGT
GTGTACAGCTGGGAGATCCAGCTGTCCCTCTTGTACGGACGCAGCATTCAGCTGAGTCAGAACACGATTT
CCTTCCCGTCCAGCGTGGACGACGTTCAACGGACAACTACGGGCCCGACCATCTACCACGGTATCATTGA
GACGGCCCGCTTGCTTCAAGTGTTTACGAAGATTTATGAGCTGGATAAGACAGTGACCGCGGAGAAGAGT
CCGATCTGCGCCAAGAAATGCCTGATGATCTGCAATGAGATAGAGGAGGTGAGCCGCCAGGCACCCAAGT
TCCTGCAGATGGACATAAGCACTACGGCGCTGACTAATCTCCTCAAAGAACACCCCTGGCTGAGTTTCAC
CCGCTTCGAGCTGAAGTGGAAACAGCTGAGTCTGATTATATACGTTTTGCGGGACTTTTTCACAAATTTT
ACGCAGAAGAAGTCGCAGCTTGAGCAAGATCAGAACGACCATCAGTCCTACGAGGTAAAGAGGTGCAGCA
TAATGCTCTCCGACGCAGCCCAGCGCACCGTGATGTCGGTGTCGTCCTATATGGACAACCATAATGTGAC
CCCTTATTTCGCCTGGAATTGCTCCTACTATTTGTTCAACGCCGTGTTGGTCCCAATCAAGACTCTTCTG
AGCAACTCCAAATCGAACGCCGAGAATAACGAGACAGCACAGCTCTTGCAGCAAATTAACACCGTGTTGA
TGCTGTTGAAGAAACTCGCTACATTCAAGATTCAGACTTGCGAAAAGTACATCCAGGTGTTGGAAGAGGT
GTGCGCCCCATTCCTTCTTTCGCAATGCGCAATTCCCCTCCCGCACATAAGTTACAATAATTCCAACGGC
TCCGCTATCAAGAATATCGTCGGCTCCGCTACAATCGCGCAGTATCCCACGCTGCCTGAGGAAAATGTTA
ACAACATATCGGTGAAGTATGTAAGTCCAGGCAGCGTCGGCCCGAGCCCTGTGCCGCTGAAAAGCGGAGC
CTCCTTCAGCGATCTGGTCAAGCTGCTCAGCAACCGCCCACCATCCCGCAACTCCCCTGTCACTATACCC
CGATCGACCCCGTCGCATCGTAGCGTTACCCCATTCCTGGGACAACAGCAGCAACTGCAGAGTCTGGTGC
CACTTACGCCCTCGGCATTGTTTGGCGGAGCCAACTTCAACCAGAGTGGTAACATTGCGGACAGCTCCTT
GAGCTTCACGTTTACCAACAGCTCCAACGGTCCAAACTTGATCACGACTCAGACAAACTCCCAGGCATTG
TCCCAGCCCATTGCCAGCTCGAATGTGCATGATAACTTTATGAATAATGAAATTACTGCCTCCAAGATTG
ACGACGGCAACAACAGCAAGCCCCTTTCCCCAGGCTGGACTGACCAGACGGCCTACAATGCTTTCGGTAT
CACCACTGGCATGTTCAACACCACAACGATGGACGACGTATATAACTATCTTTTTGATGATGAGGATACT
CCACCGAACCCAAAGAAGGAGTAGCCTGCAGGAATGAATCGTTTTTAAAATAACAAATCAATTGTTTTAT
AATATTCGTACGATTCTTTGATTATGTAATAAAATGTGATCATTAGGAAGATTACGAAAAATATAAAAAA
TATGAGTTCTGTGTGTATAACAAATGCTGTAAACGCCACAATTGTGTTTGTTGCAAATAAACCCATGATT
ATTTGATTAAAATTGTTGTTTTCTTTGTTCATAGACAATAGTGTGTTTTGCCTAAACGTGTACTGCATAA
ACTCCATGCGAGTGTATAGCGAGCTAGTGGCTAACGCTTGCCCCACCAAAGTAGATTCGTCAAAATCCTC
AATTTCATCACCCTCCTCCAAGTTTAACATTTGGCCGTCGGAATTAACTTCTAAAGATGCCACATAATCT
AATAAATGAAATAGAGATTCAAACGTGGCGTCATCGTCCGTTTCGACCATTTCCGAAAAGAACTCGGGCA
TAAACTCTATGATTTCTCTGGACGTGGTGTTGTCGAAACTCTCAAAGTACGCAGTCAGGAACGTGCGCGA
CATGTCGTCGGGAAACTCGCGCGGAAACATGTTGTTGTAACCGAACGGGTCCCATAGCGCCAAAACCAAA
TCTGCCAGCGTCAATAGAATGAGCACGATGCCGACAATGGAGCTGGCTTGGATAGCGATTCGAGTTAACT
CTAGAAGATCTTGGCCACGTAATAAGTGTGCGTTGAATTTATTCGCAAAAACATTGCATATTTTCGGCAA
AGTAAAATTTTGTTGCATACCTTATCAAAAAATAAGTGCTGCATACTTTTTAGAGAAACCAAATAATTTT
TTATTGCATACCCGTTTTTAATAAAATACATTGCATACCCTCTTTTAATAAAAAATATTGCATACTTTGA
CGAAACAAATTTTCGTTGCATACCCAATAAAAGATTATTATATTGCATACCCGTTTTTAATAAAATACAT
TGCATACCCTCTTTTAATAAAAAATATTGCATACGTTGACGAAACAAATTTTCGTTGCATACCCAATAAA
AGATTATTATATTGCATACCTTTTCTTGCCATACCATTTAGCCGATCAATTGTGCTCGGCAACAGTATAT
TTGTGGTGTGCCAACCAACAACGGATCCACTAGTGTCGACGATGTAGGTCACGGTCTCGAAGCCGCGGTG
CGGGTGCCAGGGCGTGCCCTTGGGCTCCCCGGGCGCGTACTCCACCTCACCCATCTGGTCCATCATGATG
AACGGGTCGAGGTGGCGGTAGTTGATCCCGGCGAACGCGCGGCGCACCGGGAAGCCCTCGCCCTCGAAAC
CGCTGGGCGCGGTGGTCACGGTGAGCACGGGACGTGCGACGGCGTCGGCGGGTGCGGATACGCGGGGCAG
CGTCAGCGGGTTCTCGACGGTCACGGCGGGCATGTCGACACTAGTTCTAGCCAGCTTTTGTTCCCTTTAG
TGAGGGTTAATTTCGAGCTTGGCGTAATCATGGTCATAGCTGTTTCCTGTGTGAAATTGTTATCCGCTCA
CAATTCCACACAACATACGAGCCGGAAGCATAAAGTGTAAAGCCTGGGGTGCCTAATGAGTGAGCTAACT
CACATTAATTGCGTTGCGCTCACTGCCCGCTTTCCAGTCGGGAAACCTGTCGTGCCAGCTGCATTAATGA
ATCGGCCAACGCGCGGGGAGAGGCGGTTTGCGTATTGGGCGCTCTTCCGCTTCCTCGCTCACTGACTCGC
TGCGCTCGGTCGTTCGGCTGCGGCGAGCGGTATCAGCTCACTCAAAGGCGGTAATACGGTTATCCACAGA
ATCAGGGGATAACGCAGGAAAGAACATGTGAGCAAAAGGCCAGCAAAAGGCCAGGAACCGTAAAAAGGCC
GCGTTGCTGGCGTTTTTCCATAGGCTCCGCCCCCCTGACGAGCATCACAAAAATCGACGCTCAAGTCAGA
GGTGGCGAAACCCGACAGGACTATAAAGATACCAGGCGTTTCCCCCTGGAAGCTCCCTCGTGCGCTCTCC
TGTTCCGACCCTGCCGCTTACCGGATACCTGTCCGCCTTTCTCCCTTCGGGAAGCGTGGCGCTTTCTCAT
AGCTCACGCTGTAGGTATCTCAGTTCGGTGTAGGTCGTTCGCTCCAAGCTGGGCTGTGTGCACGAACCCC
CCGTTCAGCCCGACCGCTGCGCCTTATCCGGTAACTATCGTCTTGAGTCCAACCCGGTAAGACACGACTT
ATCGCCACTGGCAGCAGCCACTGGTAACAGGATTAGCAGAGCGAGGTATGTAGGCGGTGCTACAGAGTTC
TTGAAGTGGTGGCCTAACTACGGCTACACTAGAAGAACAGTATTTGGTATCTGCGCTCTGCTGAAGCCAG
TTACCTTCGGAAAAAGAGTTGGTAGCTCTTGATCCGGCAAACAAACCACCGCTGGTAGCGGTGGTTTTTT
TGTTTGCAAGCAGCAGATTACGCGCAGAAAAAAAGGATCTCAAGAAGATCCTTTGATCTTTTCTACGGGG
TCTGACGCTCAGTGGAACGAAAACTCACGTTAAGGGATTTTGGTCATGAGATTATCAAAAAGGATCTTCA
CCTAGATCCTTTTAAATTAAAAATGAAGTTTTAAATCAATCTAAAGTATATATGAGTAAACTTGGTCTGA
CAGTTACCAATGCTTAATCAGTGAGGCACCTATCTCAGCGATCTGTCTATTTCGTTCATCCATAGTTGCC
TGACTCCCCGTCGTGTAGATAACTACGATACGGGAGGGCTTACCATCTGGCCCCAGTGCTGCAATGATAC
CGCGAGACCCACGCTCACCGGCTCCAGATTTATCAGCAATAAACCAGCCAGCCGGAAGGGCCGAGCGCAG
AAGTGGTCCTGCAACTTTATCCGCCTCCATCCAGTCTATTAATTGTTGCCGGGAAGCTAGAGTAAGTAGT
TCGCCAGTTAATAGTTTGCGCAACGTTGTTGCCATTGCTACAGGCATCGTGGTGTCACGCTCGTCGTTTG
GTATGGCTTCATTCAGCTCCGGTTCCCAACGATCAAGGCGAGTTACATGATCCCCCATGTTGTGCAAAAA
AGCGGTTAGCTCCTTCGGTCCTCCGATCGTTGTCAGAAGTAAGTTGGCCGCAGTGTTATCACTCATGGTT
ATGGCAGCACTGCATAATTCTCTTACTGTCATGCCATCCGTAAGATGCTTTTCTGTGACTGGTGAGTACT
CAACCAAGTCATTCTGAGAATAGTGTATGCGGCGACCGAGTTGCTCTTGCCCGGCGTCAATACGGGATAA
TACCGCGCCACATAGCAGAACTTTAAAAGTGCTCATCATTGGAAAACGTTCTTCGGGGCGAAAACTCTCA
AGGATCTTACCGCTGTTGAGATCCAGTTCGATGTAACCCACTCGTGCACCCAACTGATCTTCAGCATCTT
TTACTTTCACCAGCGTTTCTGGGTGAGCAAAAACAGGAAGGCAAAATGCCGCAAAAAAGGGAATAAGGGC
GACACGGAAATGTTGAATACTCATACTCTTCCTTTTTCAATATTATTGAAGCATTTATCAGGGTTATTGT
CTCATGAGCGGATACATATTTGAATGTATTTAGAAAAATAAACAAATAGGGGTTCCGCGCACATTTCCCC
GAAAAGTGCCAC
